>Addgene plasmid #62932 | Blue opsin mcherry ---- pcDNA3.1 | addgene partial sequence | sequence record 109354 | CMV-F 5'-CGCAAATGGGCGGTAGGCGTG-3'
TGGCTACTAGAGAACCCACTGCCTTACTGGCTTATCGAAATTAATACGACTCACTATAGGGAGACCCAAG
CTGGCTAGCGTTTAAACTTAAGCTTGGTACCGAGCTCGGATCCACTAGTCCAGTGTGGTGGAATTCATGC
GCAAGATGTCCGAGGAGGAGTTCTACCTGTTCAAGAACATCTCGAGCGTCGGCCCTTGGGACGGGCCCCA
GTACCACATCGCTCCTGTCTGGGCTTTCTACCTCCAGGCTGCTTTCATGGGGACCGTGTTCCTCATCGGT
TTCCCTCTGAATGCCATGGTGCTCGTGGCCACCCTGCGTTACAAGAAGCTGCGACAGCCTTTAAACTACA
TCCTGGTGAACGTGTCCTTCGGTGGATTCCTGCTGTGTATCTTCTCCGTGTTCCCTGTGTTCGTGGCTAG
CTGCAACGGTTACTTCGTGTTCGGACGTCACGTGTGTGCTCTGGAGGGTTTCCTAGGTACCGTGGCTGGT
CTGGTCACCGGGTGGTCTCTGGCCTTCCTGGCCTTCGAACGCTACATCGTCATATGCAAGCCTTTCGGTA
ACTTCAGGTTCTCCTCCAAGCACGCGTTAACCGTAGTACTGGCTACCTGGACAATCGGTATCGGTGTATC
GATCCCTCCCTTCTTCGGTTGGTCTCGCTTCATTCCGGAAGGCCTTCAGTGCAGCTGTGGCCCTGACTGG
TACACCGTGGGTACAAAGTACCGATCGGAGAGCTACACCTGGTTCCTGTTCATCTTCTGCTTCATCGTGC
CTCTGAGCCTGATCTGCTTCTCCTACACCCAACTGCTGCGAGCTCTGAAG
