>Addgene plasmid #62932 | Blue opsin mcherry ---- pcDNA3.1 | addgene partial sequence | sequence record 109357 | BGH-rev 5'-TAGAAGGCACAGTCGAGG-3'
GTAAGCTCGTCCATGCCGCCGGTGGAGTGGCGGCCCTCGGCGCGTTCGTACTGTTCCACGATGGTGTAGT
CCTCGTTGTGGGAGGTGATGTCCAACTTGATGTTGACGTTGTAGGCGCCGGGCAGCTGCACGGGCTTCTT
GGCCTTGTAGGTGGTCTTGACCTCAGCGTCGTAGTGGCCGCCGTCCTTCAGCTTCAGCCTCTGCTTGATC
TCGCCCTTCAGGGCGCCGTCCTCGGGGTACATCCGCTCGGAGGAGGCCTCCCAGCCCATGGTCTTCTTCT
GCATTACGGGGCCGTCGGAGGGGAAGTTGGTGCCGCGCAGCTTCACCTTGTAGATGAACTCGCCGTCCTG
CAGGGAGGAGTCCTGGGTCACGGTCACCACGCCGCCGTCCTCGAAGTTCATCACGCGCTCCCACTTGAAG
CCCTCGGGGAAGGACAGCTTCAAGTAGTCGGGGATGTCGGCGGGGTGCTTCACGTAGGCCTTGGAGCCGT
ACATGAACTGAGGGGACAGGATGTCCCAGGCGAAGGGCAGGGGGCCACCCTTGGTCACCTTCAGCTTGGC
GGTCTGGGTGCCCTCGTAGGGGCGGCCCTCGCCCTCGCCCTCGATCTCGAACTCGTGGCCGTTCACGGAG
CCCTCCATGTGCACCTTGAAGCGCATGAACTCCTTGATGATGGCCATGTTATCCTCCTCGCCCTTGCTCA
CCATGGCGGCCGCAGCAGGAGCCACCTGGGAGGTCTCGTTAGGGCCAACCTGGGTGGAGGACACGGTCGA
CACCTCGGTCTTCTGGGAGCTGCAGGTGTCGCTCTCGTCGGTCATAGCCTTACCGCACACCATCTTCATG
ATGCAAGCTT
