[The description below was written by a language model from this plasmid's Addgene catalogue record.]
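Description:
Blue opsin mcherry ---- pcDNA3.1 is a mammalian expression plasmid built on the Invitrogen pcDNA3.1 backbone, with a recorded total size of about 7.2 kb. It is maintained in E. coli as a high-copy plasmid under ampicillin selection, and it carries a neomycin resistance marker so that transfected mammalian cells can be selected with G418 to obtain stable lines. No feature table accompanies the record, so individual backbone elements such as the origins and polyadenylation signals are not itemised here.

The payload is a blue opsin coding sequence of roughly 1.1 kb, listed as synthetic in origin, fused at its C terminus to the red fluorescent protein mCherry and driven by the strong constitutive CMV promoter. The insert was placed between EcoRI and XbaI sites, both recorded as retained. The depositor notes that the opsin portion alone can be released with EcoRI and NotI, and that the opsin contains an internal XbaI site, which matters when planning subcloning. Placing mCherry on the C terminus of this light-sensitive G protein-coupled receptor lets expression and membrane localisation be followed by red fluorescence.

The associated publication concerns optically triggering spatially and temporally confined GPCR activity within single cells and using it to direct neurite initiation and extension. This suggests the construct serves as an optogenetic tool in which light locally activates GPCR signalling in transfected cells while the mCherry tag identifies expressing cells.
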