Addgene plasmid #62932: Blue opsin mcherry ---- pcDNA3.1
Purpose: Blue opsin tagged with mcherry on the C terminus
Depositing lab: Narasimhan Gautam. Depositing organization: Washington University in Saint Louis. Publication: Optically triggering spatiotemporally confined GPCR activity in a cell and programming neurite initiation and extension. Karunarathne WK, Giri L, Kalyanaraman V, Gautam N. Proc Natl Acad Sci U S A. 2013 Apr 23;110(17):E1565-74. doi: 10.1073/pnas.1220697110. Epub 2013 Mar 11. PubMed 23479634.
Backbone
  Vector backbone: pcDNA3.1
  Backbone manufacturer: Invitrogen
  Backbone size w/o insert (bp): 5400
  Total vector size (bp): 7181
  Vector type: Mammalian Expression
  Selectable markers: Neomycin (select with G418)
Growth in bacteria
  Bacterial resistance: Ampicillin, 100 μg/mL
  Growth temperature: 37°C
  Growth strain: Top10
  Copy number: High Copy
Gene/Insert
  Gene/Insert name: blue opsin
  Species: Synthetic
  Insert size (bp): 1071
  Promoter: CMV
  Tag / fusion protein: mCherry (C terminal on insert)
  Cloning method: Restriction Enzyme; 5′ cloning site EcoR1 (not destroyed); 3′ cloning site XbaI (not destroyed)
  Sequencing primers: 5′ T7; 3′ SP6
Terms and licenses: Academic/Nonprofit Terms; Industry Terms: Not Available to Industry
Depositor comments: Blue opsin can be excised by cutting with EcoR1 and NotI. There is an internal XbaI in the blue opsin.
How to cite: Blue opsin mcherry ---- pcDNA3.1 was a gift from Narasimhan Gautam (Addgene plasmid # 62932 ; http://n2t.net/addgene:62932 ; RRID:Addgene_62932)
